>Addgene plasmid #217005 | lentiGuide-mCherry | addgene full sequence | sequence record 429088 | Addgene NGS Result
TAACAAATTGGCTGTGGTATATAAAATTATTCATAATGATAGTAGGAGGCTTGGTAGGTTTAAGAATAGT
TTTTGCTGTACTTTCTATAGTGAATAGAGTTAGGCAGGGATATTCACCATTATCGTTTCAGACCCACCTC
CCAACCCCGAGGGGACCCAGAGAGGGCCTATTTCCCATGATTCCTTCATATTTGCATATACGATACAAGG
CTGTTAGAGAGATAATTAGAATTAATTTGACTGTAAACACAAAGATATTAGTACAAAATACGTGACGTAG
AAAGTAATAATTTCTTGGGTAGTTTGCAGTTTTAAAATTATGTTTTAAAATGGACTATCATATGCTTACC
GTAACTTGAAAGTATTTCGATTTCTTGGCTTTATATATCTTGTGGAAAGGACGAAACACCGGAGACGGTT
GTAAATGAGCACACAAAATACACATGCTAAAATATTATATTCTATGACCTTTATAAAATCAACCAAAATC
TTCTTTTTAATAACTTTAGTATCAATAATTAGAATTTTTATGTTCCTTTTTGCAAACTTTTAATAAAAAT
GAGCAAAATAAAAAAACGCTAGTTTTAGTAACTCGCGTTGTTTTCTTCACCTTTAATAATAGCTACTCCA
CCACTTGTTCCTAAGCGGTCAGCTCCTGCTTCAATCATTTTTTGAGCATCTTCAAATGTTCTAACTCCAC
CAGCTGCTTTAACTAAAGCATTGTCTTTAACAACTGACTTCATTAGTTTAACATCTTCAAATGTTGCACC
TGATTTTGAAAATCCTGTTGATGTTTTAACAAATTCTAATCCAGCTTCAACAGCTATTTCACAAGCTTTC
ATGATTTCTTCTTTTGTTAATAAACAATTTTCCATAATACATTTAACAACATGTGATCCAGCTGCTTTTT
TTACAGCTTTCATGTCTTCTAAAACTAATTCATAATTTTTGTCTTTTAATGCACCAATATTTAATACCAT
ATCAATTTCTGTTGCACCATCTTTAATTGCTTCAGAAACTTCGAATGCTTTTGTAGCTGTTGTGCATGCA
CCTAGAGGAAAACCTACAACATTTGTTATTCCTACATTTGTGCCTTTTAATAATTCTTTACAATAGCTTG
TTCAATATGAATTAACACAAACTGTTGCAAAATCAAATTCAATTGCTTCATCACATAATTGTTTAATTTC
AGCTTTCGTAGCATCTTGTTTTAATAATGTGTGATCTATATATTTGTTTAGTTTCATTTTTTCTCCTATA
TATTCATTTTTAATTTTAATTCTTTAATAATTTCGTCTACTTTAACTTTAGCGTTTTGAACAGATTCACC
AACACCTATAAAATAAATTTTTAGTTTAGGTTCAGTTCCACTTGGGCGAACAGCAAATCATGACTTATCT
TCTAAATAAAATTTTAGTAAGTCTTGTCCTGGCATATTATACATTCCATCGATGTAGTCTTCAACATTAA
CAACTTTAAGTCCAGCAATTTGAGTTAAGGGTGTTGCTCTCAATGATTTCATTAATGGTTCAATTTTTAA
TTTCTTTTCTTCTGGTTTAAAATTCAAGTTTAAAGTGAAAGTGTAATATGCACCCATTTCTTTAAATAAA
TCTTCTAAATAGTCTACTAATGTTTTATTTTGTTTTTTATAAAATCAAGCAGCCTCTGCTATTAATATAG
AAGCTTGTATTCCATCTTTATCTCTAGCTGAGTCATCAATTACATATCCATAACTTTCTTCATAAGCAAA
AACAAAATTTAATCCGTTATCTTCTTCTTTAGCAATTTCTCTACCCATTCATTTAAATCCAGTTAAAGTT
TTTACAATATTAACTCCATATTTTTCATGAGCGATTCTATCACCCAAATCACTTGTTACAAAACTTGAAT
ATAGAGCCGGATTTTTTGGAATGCTATTTAAGCGTTTTAGATTTGATAATTTTCAATCAATTAAAATTGG
TCCTGTTTGATTTCCATCTAATCTTACAAAATGACCATCATGTTTTATTGCCATTCCAAATCTGTCAGCA
TCTGGGTCATTCATAATAATAATATCTGCATCATGTTTAATACCATATTCAAGCGGTATTTTTCATGCAG
GATCAAATTCTGGATTTGGATTTACAACATTTTTAAATGTTTCATCTTCAAATGCATGCTCTTCAACCTC
AATAACGTTATATCCTGATTCACGTAATATTTTTGGGGTAAATTTAGTTCCTGTTCCATTAACTGCGCTA
AAAATAATTTTTAAATCTTTTTTAGCTTCTTGCTCTTTTTTGTACGTCTCTGTTTTAGAGCTAGAAATAG
CAAGTTAAAATAAGGCTAGTCCGTTATCAACTTGAAAAAGTGGCACCGAGTCGGTGCTTTTTTAAGCTTG
GCGTAACTAGATCTTGAGACAAATGGCAGTATTCATCCACAATTTTAAAAGAAAAGGGGGGATTGGGGGG
TACAGTGCAGGGGAAAGAATAGTAGACATAATAGCAACAGACATACAAACTAAAGAATTACAAAAACAAA
TTACAAAAATTCAAAATTTTCGGGTTTATTACAGGGACAGCAGAGATCCACTTTGGCGCCGGCTCGAGGG
GGCCCGGGTGCAAAGATGGATAAAGTTTTAAACAGAGAGGAATCTTTGCAGCTAATGGACCTTCTAGGTC
TTGAAAGGAGTGGGAATTGGCTCCGGTGCCCGTCAGTGGGCAGAGCGCACATCGCCCACAGTCCCCGAGA
AGTTGGGGGGAGGGGTCGGCAATTGATCCGGTGCCTAGAGAAGGTGGCGCGGGGTAAACTGGGAAAGTGA
TGTCGTGTACTGGCTCCGCCTTTTTCCCGAGGGTGGGGGAGAACCGTATATAAGTGCAGTAGTCGCCGTG
AACGTTCTTTTTCGCAACGGGTTTGCCGCCAGAACACAGGTAAGTGCCGTGTGTGGTTCCCGCGGGCCTG
GCCTCTTTACGGGTTATGGCCCTTGCGTGCCTTGAATTACTTCCACCTGGCTGCAGTACGTGATTCTTGA
TCCCGAGCTTCGGGTTGGAAGTGGGTGGGAGAGTTCGAGGCCTTGCGCTTAAGGAGCCCCTTCGCCTCGT
GCTTGAGTTGAGGCCTGGCCTGGGCGCTGGGGCCGCCGCGTGCGAATCTGGTGGCACCTTCGCGCCTGTC
TCGCTGCTTTCGATAAGTCTCTAGCCATTTAAAATTTTTGATGACCTGCTGCGACGCTTTTTTTCTGGCA
AGATAGTCTTGTAAATGCGGGCCAAGATCTGCACACTGGTATTTCGGTTTTTGGGGCCGCGGGCGGCGAC
GGGGCCCGTGCGTCCCAGCGCACATGTTCGGCGAGGCGGGGCCTGCGAGCGCGGCCACCGAGAATCGGAC
GGGGGTAGTCTCAAGCTGGCCGGCCTGCTCTGGTGCCTGGCCTCGCGCCGCCGTGTATCGCCCCGCCCTG
GGCGGCAAGGCTGGCCCGGTCGGCACCAGTTGCGTGAGCGGAAAGATGGCCGCTTCCCGGCCCTGCTGCA
GGGAGCTCAAAATGGAGGACGCGGCGCTCGGGAGAGCGGGCGGGTGAGTCACCCACACAAAGGAAAAGGG
CCTTTCCGTCCTCAGCCGTCGCTTCATGTGACTCCACGGAGTACCGGGCGCCGTCCAGGCACCTCGATTA
GTTCTCGAGCTTTTGGAGTACGTCGTCTTTAGGTTGGGGGGAGGGGTTTTATGCGATGGAGTTTCCCCAC
ACTGAGTGGGTGGAGACTGAAGTTAGGCCAGCTTGGCACTTGATGTAATTCTCCTTGGAATTTGCCCTTT
TTGAGTTTGGATCTTGGTTCATTCTCAAGCCTCAGACAGTGGTTCAAAGTTTTTTTCTTCCATTTCAGGT
GTCGTGACGTACGGCCACCATGGTGAGCAAGGGCGAGGAGGATAACATGGCCATCATCAAGGAGTTCATG
CGCTTCAAGGTGCACATGGAGGGCTCCGTGAACGGCCACGAGTTCGAGATCGAGGGCGAGGGCGAGGGCC
GCCCCTACGAGGGCACCCAGACCGCCAAGCTGAAGGTGACCAAGGGTGGCCCCCTGCCCTTCGCCTGGGA
CATCCTGTCCCCTCAGTTCATGTACGGCTCCAAGGCCTACGTGAAGCACCCCGCCGACATCCCCGACTAC
TTGAAGCTGTCCTTCCCCGAGGGCTTCAAGTGGGAGCGCGTGATGAACTTCGAGGACGGCGGCGTGGTGA
CCGTGACCCAGGACTCCTCCCTGCAGGACGGCGAGTTCATCTACAAGGTGAAGCTGCGCGGCACCAACTT
CCCCTCCGACGGCCCCGTAATGCAGAAGAAGACCATGGGCTGGGAGGCCTCCTCCGAGCGGATGTACCCC
GAGGACGGCGCCCTGAAGGGCGAGATCAAGCAGAGGCTGAAGCTGAAGGACGGCGGCCACTACGACGCTG
AGGTCAAGACCACCTACAAGGCCAAGAAGCCCGTGCAGCTGCCCGGCGCCTACAACGTCAACATCAAGTT
GGACATCACCTCCCACAACGAGGACTACACCATCGTGGAACAGTACGAACGCGCCGAGGGCCGCCACTCC
ACCGGCGGCATGGACGAGCTGTACAAGTAAACGCGTTAAGTCGACAATCAACCTCTGGATTACAAAATTT
GTGAAAGATTGACTGGTATTCTTAACTATGTTGCTCCTTTTACGCTATGTGGATACGCTGCTTTAATGCC
TTTGTATCATGCTATTGCTTCCCGTATGGCTTTCATTTTCTCCTCCTTGTATAAATCCTGGTTGCTGTCT
CTTTATGAGGAGTTGTGGCCCGTTGTCAGGCAACGTGGCGTGGTGTGCACTGTGTTTGCTGACGCAACCC
CCACTGGTTGGGGCATTGCCACCACCTGTCAGCTCCTTTCCGGGACTTTCGCTTTCCCCCTCCCTATTGC
CACGGCGGAACTCATCGCCGCCTGCCTTGCCCGCTGCTGGACAGGGGCTCGGCTGTTGGGCACTGACAAT
TCCGTGGTGTTGTCGGGGAAATCATCGTCCTTTCCTTGGCTGCTCGCCTGTGTTGCCACCTGGATTCTGC
GCGGGACGTCCTTCTGCTACGTCCCTTCGGCCCTCAATCCAGCGGACCTTCCTTCCCGCGGCCTGCTGCC
GGCTCTGCGGCCTCTTCCGCGTCTTCGCCTTCGCCCTCAGACGAGTCGGATCTCCCTTTGGGCCGCCTCC
CCGCGTCGACTTTAAGACCAATGACTTACAAGGCAGCTGTAGATCTTAGCCACTTTTTAAAAGAAAAGGG
GGGACTGGAAGGGCTAATTCACTCCCAACGAAGACAAGATCTGCTTTTTGCTTGTACTGGGTCTCTCTGG
TTAGACCAGATCTGAGCCTGGGAGCTCTCTGGCTAACTAGGGAACCCACTGCTTAAGCCTCAATAAAGCT
TGCCTTGAGTGCTTCAAGTAGTGTGTGCCCGTCTGTTGTGTGACTCTGGTAACTAGAGATCCCTCAGACC
CTTTTAGTCAGTGTGGAAAATCTCTAGCAGTACGTATAGTAGTTCATGTCATCTTATTATTCAGTATTTA
TAACTTGCAAAGAAATGAATATCAGAGAGTGAGAGGAACTTGTTTATTGCAGCTTATAATGGTTACAAAT
AAAGCAATAGCATCACAAATTTCACAAATAAAGCATTTTTTTCACTGCATTCTAGTTGTGGTTTGTCCAA
ACTCATCAATGTATCTTATCATGTCTGGCTCTAGCTATCCCGCCCCTAACTCCGCCCATCCCGCCCCTAA
CTCCGCCCAGTTCCGCCCATTCTCCGCCCCATGGCTGACTAATTTTTTTTATTTATGCAGAGGCCGAGGC
CGCCTCGGCCTCTGAGCTATTCCAGAAGTAGTGAGGAGGCTTTTTTGGAGGCCTAGGGACGTACCCAATT
CGCCCTATAGTGAGTCGTATTACGCGCGCTCACTGGCCGTCGTTTTACAACGTCGTGACTGGGAAAACCC
TGGCGTTACCCAACTTAATCGCCTTGCAGCACATCCCCCTTTCGCCAGCTGGCGTAATAGCGAAGAGGCC
CGCACCGATCGCCCTTCCCAACAGTTGCGCAGCCTGAATGGCGAATGGG
[124 nt withheld, positions 6070-6193]
C
[91 nt withheld, positions 6195-6285]
A
[49 nt withheld, positions 6287-6335]
CCTTTGACGTTGGAGTCCACGTTCTTT
[37 nt withheld, positions 6363-6399]
ACCCTATCTCGGTCTATTCTTTTGATTTATAAGGGATTTTGCCGATTTCGGCCTATTGGTTAAAAAATGA
GCTGATTTAACAAAAATTTAACGCGAATTTTAACAAAATATTAACGCTTACAATTTAGGTGGCACTTTTC
GGGGAAATGTGCGCGGAACCCCTATTTGTTTATTTTTCTAAATACATTCAAATATGTATCCGCTCATGAG
ACAATAACCCTGATAAATGCTTCAATAATATTGAAAAAGGAAGAGTATGAGTATTCAACATTTCCGTGTC
GCCCTTATTCCCTTTTTTGCGGCATTTTGCCTTCCTGTTTTTGCTCACCCAGAAACGCTGGTGAAAGTAA
AAGATGCTGAAGATCAGTTGGGTGCACGAGTGGGTTACATCGAACTGGATCTCAACAGCGGTAAGATCCT
TGAGAGTTTTCGCCCCGAAGAACGTTTTCCAATGATGAGCACTTTTAAAGTTCTGCTATGTGGCGCGGTA
TTATCCCGTATTGACGCCGGGCAAGAGCAACTCGGTCGCCGCATACACTATTCTCAGAATGACTTGGTTG
AGTACTCACCAGTCACAGAAAAGCATCTTACGGATGGCATGACAGTAAGAGAATTATGCAGTGCTGCCAT
AACCATGAGTGATAACACTGCGGCCAACTTACTTCTGACAACGATCGGAGGACCGAAGGAGCTAACCGCT
TTTTTGCACAACATGGGGGATCATGTAACTCGCCTTGATCGTTGGGAACCGGAGCTGAATGAAGCCATAC
CAAACGACGAGCGTGACACCACGATGCCTGTAGCAATGGCAACAACGTTGCGCAAACTATTAACTGGCGA
ACTACTTACTCTAGCTTCCCGGCAACAATTAATAGACTGGATGGAGGCGGATAAAGTTGCAGGACCACTT
CTGCGCTCGGCCCTTCCGGCTGGCTGGTTTATTGCTGATAAATCTGGAGCCGGTGAGCGTGGGTCTCGCG
GTATCATTGCAGCACTGGGGCCAGATGGTAAGCCCTCCCGTATCGTAGTTATCTACACGACGGGGAGTCA
GGCAACTATGGATGAACGAAATAGACAGATCGCTGAGATAGGTGCCTCACTGATTAAGCATTGGTAACTG
TCAGACCAAGTTTACTCATATATACTTTAGATTGATTTAAAACTTCATTTTTAATTTAAAAGGATCTAGG
TGAAGATCCTTTTTGATAATCTCATGACCAAAATCCCTTAACGTGAGTTTTCGTTCCACTGAGCGTCAGA
CCCCGTAGAAAAGATCAAAGGATCTTCTTGAGATCCTTTTTTTCTGCGCGTAATCTGCTGCTTGCAAACA
AAAAAACCACCGCTACCAGCGGTGGTTTGTTTGCCGGATCAAGAGCTACCAACTCTTTTTCCGAAGGTAA
CTGGCTTCAGCAGAGCGCAGATACCAAATACTGTTCTTCTAGTGTAGCCGTAGTTAGGCCACCACTTCAA
GAACTCTGTAGCACCGCCTACATACCTCGCTCTGCTAATCCTGTTACCAGTGGCTGCTGCCAGTGGCGAT
AAGTCGTGTCTTACCGGGTTGGACTCAAGACGATAGTTACCGGATAAGGCGCAGCGGTCGGGCTGAACGG
GGGGTTCGTGCACACAGCCCAGCTTGGAGCGAACGACCTACACCGAACTGAGATACCTACAGCGTGAGCT
ATGAGAAAGCGCCACGCTTCCCGAAGGGAGAAAGGCGGACAGGTATCCGGTAAGCGGCAGGGTCGGAACA
GGAGAGCGCACGAGGGAGCTTCCAGGGGGAAACGCCTGGTATCTTTATAGTCCTGTCGGGTTTCGCCACC
TCTGACTTGAGCGTCGATTTTTGTGATGCTCGTCAGGGGGGCGGAGCCTATGGAAAAACGCCAGCAACGC
GGCCTTTTTACGGTTCCTGGCCTTTTGCTGGCCTTTTGCTCACATGTTCTTTCCTGCGTTATCCCCTGAT
TCTGTGGATAACCGTATTACCGCCTTTGAGTGAGCTGATACCGCTCGCCGCAGCCGAACGACCGAGCGCA
GCGAGTCAGTGAGCGAGGAAGCGGAAGAGCGCCCAATACGCAAACCGCCTCTCCCCGCGCGTTGGCCGAT
TCATTAATGCAGCTGGCACGACAGGTTTCCCGACTGGAAAGCGGGCAGTGAGCGCAACGCAATTAATGTG
AGTTAGCTCACTCATTAGGCACCCCAGGCTTTACACTTTATGCTTCCGGCTCGTATGTTGTGTGGAATTG
TGAGCGGATAACAATTTCACACAGGAAACAGCTATGACCATGATTACGCCAAGCGCGCAATTAACCCTCA
CTAAAGGGAACAAAAGCTGGAGCTGCAAGCTTAATGTAGTCTTATGCAATACTCTTGTAGTCTTGCAACA
TGGTAACGATGAGTTAGCAACATGCCTTACAAGGAGAGAAAAAGCACCGTGCATGCCGATTGGTGGAAGT
AAGGTGGTACGATCGTGCCTTATTAGGAAGGCAACAGACGGGTCTGACATGGATTGGACGAACCACTGAA
TTGCCGCATTGCAGAGATATTGTATTTAAGTGCCTAGCTCGATACATAAACGGGTCTCTCTGGTTAGACC
AGATCTGAGCCTGGGAGCTCTCTGGCTAACTAGGGAACCCACTGCTTAAGCCTCAATAAAGCTTGCCTTG
AGTGCTTCAAGTAGTGTGTGCCCGTCTGTTGTGTGACTCTGGTAACTAGAGATCCCTCAGACCCTTTTAG
TCAGTGTGGAAAATCTCTAGCAGTGGCGCCCGAACAGGGACTTGAAAGCGAAAGGGAAACCAGAGGAGCT
CTCTCGACGCAGGACTCGGCTTGCTGAAGCGCGCACGGCAAGAGGCGAGGGGCGGCGACTGGTGAGTACG
CCAAAAATTTTGACTAGCGGAGGCTAGAAGGAGAGAGATGGGTGCGAGAGCGTCAGTATTAAGCGGGGGA
GAATTAGATCGCGATGGGAAAAAATTCGGTTAAGGCCAGGGGGAAAGAAAAAATATAAATTAAAACATAT
AGTATGGGCAAGCAGGGAGCTAGAACGATTCGCAGTTAATCCTGGCCTGTTAGAAACATCAGAAGGCTGT
AGACAAATACTGGGACAGCTACAACCATCCCTTCAGACAGGATCAGAAGAACTTAGATCATTATATAATA
CAGTAGCAACCCTCTATTGTGTGCATCAAAGGATAGAGATAAAAGACACCAAGGAAGCTTTAGACAAGAT
AGAGGAAGAGCAAAACAAAAGTAAGACCACCGCACAGCAAGCGGCCGCTGATCTTCAGACCTGGAGGAGG
AGATATGAGGGACAATTGGAGAAGTGAATTATATAAATATAAAGTAGTAAAAATTGAACCATTAGGAGTA
GCACCCACCAAGGCAAAGAGAAGAGTGGTGCAGAGAGAAAAAAGAGCAGTGGGAATAGGAGCTTTGTTCC
TTGGGTTCTTGGGAGCAGCAGGAAGCACTATGGGCGCAGCGTCAATGACGCTGACGGTACAGGCCAGACA
ATTATTGTCTGGTATAGTGCAGCAGCAGAACAATTTGCTGAGGGCTATTGAGGCGCAACAGCATCTGTTG
CAACTCACAGTCTGGGGCATCAAGCAGCTCCAGGCAAGAATCCTGGCTGTGGAAAGATACCTAAAGGATC
AACAGCTCCTGGGGATTTGGGGTTGCTCTGGAAAACTCATTTGCACCACTGCTGTGCCTTGGAATGCTAG
TTGGAGTAATAAATCTCTGGAACAGATTTGGAATCACACGACCTGGATGGAGTGGGACAGAGAAATTAAC
AATTACACAAGCTTAATACACTCCTTAATTGAAGAATCGCAAAACCAGCAAGAAAAGAATGAACAAGAAT
TATTGGAATTAGATAAATGGGCAAGTTTGTGGAATTGGTTTAACA
Features (pLannotate 1.2.2; 30 found; start..end, strand, type, name):
      3..158     +  CDS            env (fragment): ENV_HV1H2 - Experimental evidence at protein level: Swiss-Prot protein existence level 1. [Transmembrane protein gp41]: Acts as a class I viral fusion protein. Under the current model, the protein has at least 3 conformational states: pre-fusion native state, pre-hairpin intermediate state, and post-fusion hairpin state. During fusion of viral and target intracellular membranes, the coiled coil regions (heptad repeats) assume a trimer-of-hairpins structure, positioning the fusion peptide in close proximity to the C-terminal region of the ectodomain. The formation of this structure appears to d
    162..402     +  promoter       U6 promoter: RNA polymerase III promoter for human U6 snRNA
    588..1247    -  CDS            deoC1: DEOC1_STAAN - Also known as dra. Experimental evidence at protein level: Swiss-Prot protein existence level 1. Catalyzes a reversible aldol reaction between acetaldehyde and D-glyceraldehyde 3-phosphate to generate 2-deoxy-D-ribose 5- phosphate. From Staphylococcus aureus (strain N315).
   2292..2367    +  misc_RNA       gRNA scaffold: guide RNA scaffold for the Streptococcus pyogenes CRISPR/Cas9 system
   2423..2540    +  misc_feature   cPPT/CTS: central polypurine tract and central termination sequence of HIV-1
   2606..2672    +  CDS            small t antigen (fragment): SV40 (simian virus 40) small t antigen
   2698..2909    +  promoter       EF-1α core promoter: core promoter for human elongation factor EF-1α
   2910..3848    +  intron         EF-1α intron A: intron upstream of the start codon of human EF-1α
   3870..4577    +  CDS            mCherry: mCherry is a basic (constitutively fluorescent) red fluorescent protein published in 2004, derived from Discosoma sp.. It is reported to be a very rapidly-maturing monomer with low acid sensitivity.
   4596..5184    +  misc_feature   WPRE: woodchuck hepatitis virus posttranscriptional regulatory element
   5235..5254    +  misc_feature   cPPT/CTS (fragment): central polypurine tract and central termination sequence of HIV-1
   5256..5489    +  LTR            3' LTR (ΔU3): self-inactivating 3' long terminal repeat (LTR) from HIV-1
   5567..5688    +  polyA_signal   SV40 poly(A) signal: SV40 polyadenylation signal
   5728..5863    +  rep_origin     SV40 ori: SV40 origin of replication
   5884..5902    -  promoter       T7 promoter: promoter for bacteriophage T7 RNA polymerase
   5910..6065    +  CDS            lacZα (fragment): LacZα fragment of β-galactosidase; lacZ fragment
   6070..6498    +  rep_origin     f1 ori (sequence partly withheld): f1 bacteriophage origin of replication; arrow indicates direction of (+) strand synthesis
   6551..6655    +  promoter       AmpR promoter: bla
   6656..7516    +  CDS            AmpR: β-lactamase; bla; confers resistance to ampicillin, carbenicillin, and related antibiotics
   7687..8275    +  rep_origin     ori: high-copy-number ColE1/pMB1/pBR322/pUC origin of replication
   8458..8550    +  CDS            lacI (fragment): lac repressor; lacI; The lac repressor binds to the lac operator to inhibit transcription in E. coli. This inhibition can be relieved by adding lactose or isopropyl-β-D-thiogalactopyranoside (IPTG).
   8563..8584    +  protein_bind   CAP binding site: CAP binding activates transcription in the presence of cAMP. E. coli catabolite activator protein
   8599..8629    +  promoter       lac promoter: promoter for the E. coli lac operon
   8637..8653    +  protein_bind   lac operator: The lac repressor binds to the lac operator to inhibit transcription in E. coli. This inhibition can be relieved by adding lactose or isopropyl-β-D-thiogalactopyranoside (IPTG). lac repressor encoded by lacI
   8698..8716    +  promoter       T3 promoter: promoter for bacteriophage T3 RNA polymerase
   8744..8970    +  promoter       RSV promoter: Rous sarcoma virus enhancer/promoter
   8971..9151    +  LTR            5' LTR (truncated): truncated 5' long terminal repeat (LTR) from HIV-1
   9198..9323    +  misc_feature   HIV-1 Ψ: packaging signal of human immunodeficiency virus type 1
   9307..9670    +  CDS            HIV-1 gag (fragment): gag protein from human immunodeficiency virus 1; gag
   9816..10049   +  misc_feature   RRE: The Rev response element (RRE) of HIV-1 allows for Rev-dependent mRNA export from the nucleus to the cytoplasm.
