[The description below was written by a language model from this plasmid's Addgene catalogue record and pLannotate feature annotations shown in this document.]
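Description:
lentiGuide-mCherry is an empty lentiviral backbone for cloning CRISPR guide RNAs, derived from lentiGuide-puro with a red fluorescent marker, mCherry, listed as the selectable marker instead of a drug resistance gene. It is a third-generation-style, self-inactivating transfer vector. A chimeric RSV promoter/truncated HIV-1 5' LTR drives genomic RNA production in packaging cells. It is followed by the Ψ packaging signal with a partial gag sequence, the Rev response element for Rev-dependent nuclear export, a cPPT/CTS, and a ΔU3 3' LTR that silences LTR promoter activity after integration. In bacteria the roughly 10.3 kb plasmid is maintained through a high-copy ColE1/pUC-type origin and selected with ampicillin (AmpR). An f1 origin, an SV40 origin and poly(A) signal, and lac/T7/T3 cloning-vector remnants are also present in the backbone.

The payload consists of two expression units. A human U6 RNA polymerase III promoter sits upstream of the Streptococcus pyogenes Cas9 gRNA scaffold. The two are separated by nearly 1.9 kb of sequence, part of which the annotation software matched to a bacterial deoC gene. This region most likely represents a stuffer to be replaced by the guide spacer, although the record does not describe it or the cloning sites. Downstream, the EF-1α core promoter with its intron A drives mCherry, and a WPRE enhances transcript expression. No Cas9 is encoded, so the nuclease must be supplied separately. The vector is used to deliver guides by lentiviral transduction, and mCherry fluorescence allows transduced cells to be identified or sorted. The associated publication used genetic approaches to test whether uptake of a fluorescent glucose analog depends on known glucose transporters.
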