Addgene plasmid #217005: lentiGuide-mCherry
Purpose: (Empty Backbone) lentiviral plasmid for gRNA cloning with selectable mCherry expression
Depositing lab: Deepta Bhattacharya. Depositing organization: University of Arizona. Publication: Genetic evidence that uptake of the fluorescent analog 2NBDG occurs independently of known glucose transporters. D'Souza LJ, Wright SH, Bhattacharya D. PLoS One. 2022 Aug 24;17(8):e0261801. doi: 10.1371/journal.pone.0261801. eCollection 2022. PubMed 36001583.
Backbone
  Vector backbone: lentiGuide-puro
  Backbone manufacturer: Feng Zhang (Addgene # 52963)
  Vector type: Lentiviral
  Selectable markers: mCherry
Growth in bacteria
  Bacterial resistance: Ampicillin, 100 μg/mL
  Growth temperature: 37°C
  Growth strain: NEB Stable
  Copy number: High Copy
Gene/Insert
  Gene/Insert name: None
Terms and licenses: Academic/Nonprofit Terms; Industry Terms: Not Available to Industry
How to cite: lentiGuide-mCherry was a gift from Deepta Bhattacharya (Addgene plasmid # 217005 ; http://n2t.net/addgene:217005 ; RRID:Addgene_217005)
